>Addgene plasmid #23086 | pJD101 | addgene partial sequence | sequence record 29027 | 23086 with T7
CGNGGTCGANGGTATCGATAAGCTTGATATCGAATTCCTGCAGCCCCCTAGTCTCTTCGAAAATGATGTT
TATTGATAATTATTATACATGGTTTCTTGCCGGTTATAAAATTACGTATACTATCTAAGCATCTAAAAAT
TAGCCCCGCAATTATGTCTGTAAACGATAAATTACAGCATATATACCCTCCTCATGTCGTTAAAAGCATT
GCGAATAGATAGATGAATAATGTATTAAAAAAGGAGATGTTTGTATGATGTCCCCCCAGTCTAAATGCAT
AGAAAAAAAAAAATTCCCGCTTTATATTCATGATCTTTCACCTCTTAGTCTTCTGGCCAATTTGATATCC
TTCTTTTGGATAGTAACACGCTTAGCGTGAATAGCAGCCAGATTAGTGTCTTCAAACAAAGAGACTAAGT
ATGCTTCGACGGATTCTTGCAAAGCACCGATAGCAGAAGATTGAAATCTCAAGTCGGTCTTGAAATCTTG
AGCGATTTCTCTGACCAATCTTTGGAAAGGTAACTTTCTGATCAACAGTTCAGTAGATTTTTGGAATCTT
CTAATTTCTCTCAAGGCAACAGTACCTGGCTTATATCTGTGAGGCTTCTTAACACCACCGGTAGATGGGG
CGGATTTTCTGGCAGCCTTGGAGGCTAATTGTTTTCTTGGGGCTTTACCACCAGTGGATTTTCTAGCTGT
TTGTCTAGTTCTGGCCATTGTGGAGTGTTTGCTTGGATCCTTTAGTAAAAGGGGAAGAACAGTTGGAAGG
GCCAAAGTGGAAGTCACAAAACAGTGGTCCTATATAAAAGAACAAGAAAAAGATTATTTATATACAACTG
CGGTCACAAGAAGCAACGCGAGAGAGCACAACACGCTGTTATCACGCANCTATGTTTTGACACCGAGCCA
TAG
