[The description below was written by a language model from this plasmid's Addgene catalogue record.]
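Description:
pJD101 is a yeast expression plasmid built on a modified pRS414 backbone (a derivative lacking the Afl III–Sma I segment, about 4.3 kb without insert). pRS414 belongs to the pRS series of yeast–E. coli shuttle vectors, which are generally centromeric, low-copy plasmids. The record itself does not list the replication elements, and it gives the bacterial copy number as unknown. The plasmid is selected in yeast through the TRP1 auxotrophic marker, which complements tryptophan auxotrophy, and it is propagated in E. coli under ampicillin selection.

The insert is a roughly 1.9 kb Saccharomyces cerevisiae genomic fragment carrying the HHT2-HHF2 locus, which encodes histone H3 (HHT2, YNL031C) and histone H4 (HHF2, YNL030W). It was cloned by restriction digestion between Afl III and Spe I sites. The two systematic names place the genes on opposite strands as neighbours, which is consistent with the divergent arrangement typical of yeast histone gene pairs. Expression therefore presumably comes from the native intergenic promoter region, although the record does not name a promoter. The H3 copy carries a lysine 4 to arginine substitution (H3 K4R), which removes a well-known methylation site while keeping the positive charge. H4 is recorded without any mutation.

No tags or reporters are listed. Part of the construct was derived from a plasmid made in another laboratory. The associated publication concerns the Set2 methyltransferase, its association with Ssn6, and whether Tup1-Ssn6 repression depends on histone methylation. This suggests the plasmid is used to supply a non-methylatable H3 K4 allele in yeast in order to test the contribution of that modification to gene repression.
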