Addgene plasmid #23086: pJD101
Depositing lab: Sharon Dent. Depositing organization: University of Texas MD Anderson Cancer Center. Publication: The Set2 methyltransferase associates with Ssn6 yet Tup1-Ssn6 repression is independent of histone methylation. Tripic T, Edmondson DG, Davie JK, Strahl BD, Dent SY. Biochem Biophys Res Commun. 2006 Jan 20. 339(3):905-14. 10.1016/j.bbrc.2005.11.103 PubMed 16329992.
Backbone
  Vector backbone: pRS414 delta Afl III- Sma I
  Backbone manufacturer: Stratagene
  Backbone size w/o insert (bp): 4348
  Vector type: Yeast Expression
  Selectable markers: TRP1
Growth in bacteria
  Bacterial resistance: Ampicillin, 100 μg/mL
  Growth temperature: 37°C
  Growth strain: DH5alpha
  Copy number: Unknown
Gene/Insert
  Gene/Insert name: yeast Histone H3-2 and Histone H4-2 (alt name: HHT2-HHF2)
  Species: S. cerevisiae (budding yeast)
  Insert size (bp): 1900
  Mutation: Histone H3 changed Lysine 4 to Arginine, H3 K4R.
  GenBank ID: S000004976 S000004975
  Cloning method: Restriction Enzyme; 5′ cloning site Afl III (not destroyed); 3′ cloning site Spe I (unknown if destroyed)
  Sequencing primers: 5′ T7; 3′ CACCTCTGACTTGAGCGTCG
Resource information
  A portion of this plasmid was derived from a plasmid made by: from Dr. Mary Ann Osley, currently at the Univ. of New Mexico, Albuquerque, NM
Terms and licenses: Academic/Nonprofit Terms; Industry Terms: Not Available to Industry
Depositor comments: HHT2 is Yeast ID YNL031C HHF2 is Yeast ID YNL030W HHT2 is gene ID 855700 HHF2 is gene ID 855701
How to cite: pJD101 was a gift from Sharon Dent (Addgene plasmid # 23086 ; http://n2t.net/addgene:23086 ; RRID:Addgene_23086)
